>Addgene plasmid #73112 | PGRMC2-CD4d3+4-bio | depositor full sequence | sequence record 136997 | PGRMC2-CD4d3+4-bio sequence 6722 bps
GTCGACCTCCATCACGGCCTATAAGAGTGAGGGGGAGTCAGCGGAGTTCTCCTTCCCACTCAACCTTGGA
GAGGAAAGCCTGCAGGGAGAGTTGAGATGGAAGGCAGAGAAGGCTCCTTCTTCCCAGTCCTGGATCACCT
TCTCCCTAAAGAACCAAAAGGTGTCTGTGCAGAAGTCTACTAGCAACCCCAAGTTCCAGCTGTCCGAAAC
GCTCCCACTCACCCTTCAGATACCCCAGGTCTCCCTTCAGTTTGCTGGTTCTGGCAACCTGACCCTGACT
CTGGACAGAGGGATACTGTATCAGGAAGTGAACCTGGTGGTGATGAAAGTGACTCAGCCCGACAGCAACA
CTTTGACCTGTGAGGTGATGGGACCCACCTCACCCAAGATGAGACTGATCTTGAAGCAGGAGAATCAGGA
GGCCAGGGTCTCCAGGCAGGAGAAAGTGATTCAAGTGCAGGCCCCTGAAGCAGGGGTGTGGCAATGTCTA
CTGAGTGAAGGTGAAGAGGTCAAGATGGACTCCAAGATCCAGGTTTTATCCAAAGGGTTGAATTCCGGAT
CACTGCATCATATTCTGGATGCACAGAAAATGGTGTGGAATCATCGTTAAGTCTAGACACGTGATTAATT
AAGGATCCCCCGACCTCGACCTCTGGCTAATAAAGGAAATTTATTTTCATTGCAATAGTGTGTTGGAATT
TTTTGTGTCTCTCACTCGGAAGGACATATGGGAGGGCAAATCATTTGGTCGAGATCCCTCGGAGATCTCT
AGCTAGAGGATCGATCCCCGCCCCGGACGAACTAAACCTGACTACGACATCTCTGCCCCTTCTTCGCGGG
GCAGTGCATGTAATCCCTTCAGTTGGTTGGTACAACTTGCCAACTGGGCCCTGTTCCACATGTGACACGG
GGGGGGACCAAACACAAAGGGGTTCTCTGACTGTAGTTGACATCCTTATAAATGGATGTGCACATTTGCC
AACACTGAGTGGCTTTCATCCTGGAGCAGACTTTGCAGTCTGTGGACTGCAACACAACATTGCCTTTATG
TGTAACTCTTGGCTGAAGCTCTTACACCAATGCTGGGGGACATGTACCTCCCAGGGGCCCAGGAAGACTA
CGGGAGGCTACACCAACGTCAATCAGAGGGGCCTGTGTAGCTACCGATAAGCGGACCCTCAAGAGGGCAT
TAGCAATAGTGTTTATAAGGCCCCCTTGTTAACCCTAAACGGGTAGCATATGCTTCCCGGGTAGTAGTAT
ATACTATCCAGACTAACCCTAATTCAATAGCATATGTTACCCAACGGGAAGCATATGCTATCGAATTAGG
GTTAGTAAAAGGGTCCTAAGGAACAGCGATATCTCCCACCCCATGAGCTGTCACGGTTTTATTTACATGG
GGTCAGGATTCCACGAGGGTAGTGAACCATTTTAGTCACAAGGGCAGTGGCTGAAGATCAAGGAGCGGGC
AGTGAACTCTCCTGAATCTTCGCCTGCTTCTTCATTCTCCTTCGTTTAGCTAATAGAATAACTGCTGAGT
TGTGAACAGTAAGGTGTATGTGAGGTGCTCGAAAACAAGGTTTCAGGTGACGCCCCCAGAATAAAATTTG
GACGGGGGGTTCAGTGGTGGCATTGTGCTATGACACCAATATAACCCTCACAAACCCCTTGGGCAATAAA
TACTAGTGTAGGAATGAAACATTCTGAATATCTTTAACAATAGAAATCCATGGGGTGGGGACAAGCCGTA
AAGACTGGATGTCCATCTCACACGAATTTATGGCTATGGGCAACACATAATCCTAGTGCAATATGATACT
GGGGTTATTAAGATGTGTCCCAGGCAGGGACCAAGACAGGTGAACCATGTTGTTACACTCTATTTGTAAC
AAGGGGAAAGAGAGTGGACGCCGACAGCAGCGGACTCCACTGGTTGTCTCTAACACCCCCGAAAATTAAA
CGGGGCTCCACGCCAATGGGGCCCATAAACAAAGACAAGTGGCCACTCTTTTTTTTGAAATTGTGGAGTG
GGGGCACGCGTCAGCCCCCACACGCCGCCCTGCGGTTTTGGACTGTAAAATAAGGGTGTAATAACTTGGC
TGATTGTAACCCCGCTAACCACTGCGGTCAAACCACTTGCCCACAAAACCACTAATGGCACCCCGGGGAA
TACCTGCATAAGTAGGTGGGCGGGCCAAGATAGGGGCGCGATTGCTGCGATCTGGAGGACAAATTACACA
CACTTGCGCCTGAGCGCCAAGCACAGGGTTGTTGGTCCTCATATTCACGAGGTCGCTGAGAGCACGGTGG
GCTAATGTTGCCATGGGTAGCATATACTACCCAAATATCTGGATAGCATATGCTATCCTAATCTATATCT
GGGTAGCATAGGCTATCCTAATCTATATCTGGGTAGCATATGCTATCCTAATCTATATCTGGGTAGTATA
TGCTATCCTAATTTATATCTGGGTAGCATAGGCTATCCTAATCTATATCTGGGTAGCATATGCTATCCTA
ATCTATATCTGGGTAGTATATGCTATCCTAATCTGTATCCGGGTAGCATATGCTATCCTAATAGAGATTA
GGGTAGTATATGCTATCCTAATTTATATCTGGGTAGCATATACTACCCAAATATCTGGATAGCATATGCT
ATCCTAATCTATATCTGGGTAGCATATGCTATCCTAATCTATATCTGGGTAGCATAGGCTATCCTAATCT
ATATCTGGGTAGCATATGCTATCCTAATCTATATCTGGGTAGTATATGCTATCCTAATTTATATCTGGGT
AGCATAGGCTATCCTAATCTATATCTGGGTAGCATATGCTATCCTAATCTATATCTGGGTAGTATATGCT
ATCCTAATCTGTATCCGGGTAGCATATGCTATCCTCATGATAAGCTGTCAAACATGAGAATTTTCTTGAA
GACGAAAGGGCCTCGTGATACGCCTATTTTTATAGGTTAATGTCATGATAATAATGGTTTCTTAGACGTC
AGGTGGCACTTTTCGGGGAAATGTGCGCGGAACCCCTATTTGTTTATTTTTCTAAATACATTCAAATATG
TATCCGCTCATGAGACAATAACCCTGATAAATGCTTCAATAATATTGAAAAAGGAAGAGTATGAGTATTC
AACATTTCCGTGTCGCCCTTATTCCCTTTTTTGCGGCATTTTGCCTTCCTGTTTTTGCTCACCCAGAAAC
GCTGGTGAAAGTAAAAGATGCTGAAGATCAGTTGGGTGCACGAGTGGGTTACATCGAACTGGATCTCAAC
AGCGGTAAGATCCTTGAGAGTTTTCGCCCCGAAGAACGTTTTCCAATGATGAGCACTTTTAAAGTTCTGC
TATGTGGCGCGGTATTATCCCGTGTTGACGCCGGGCAAGAGCAACTCGGTCGCCGCATACACTATTCTCA
GAATGACTTGGTTGAGTACTCACCAGTCACAGAAAAGCATCTTACGGATGGCATGACAGTAAGAGAATTA
TGCAGTGCTGCCATAACCATGAGTGATAACACTGCGGCCAACTTACTTCTGACAACGATCGGAGGACCGA
AGGAGCTAACCGCTTTTTTGCACAACATGGGGGATCATGTAACTCGCCTTGATCGTTGGGAACCGGAGCT
GAATGAAGCCATACCAAACGACGAGCGTGACACCACGATGCCTGCAGCAATGGCAACAACGTTGCGCAAA
CTATTAACTGGCGAACTACTTACTCTAGCTTCCCGGCAACAATTAATAGACTGGATGGAGGCGGATAAAG
TTGCAGGACCACTTCTGCGCTCGGCCCTTCCGGCTGGCTGGTTTATTGCTGATAAATCTGGAGCCGGTGA
GCGTGGGTCTCGCGGTATCATTGCAGCACTGGGGCCAGATGGTAAGCCCTCCCGTATCGTAGTTATCTAC
ACGACGGGGAGTCAGGCAACTATGGATGAACGAAATAGACAGATCGCTGAGATAGGTGCCTCACTGATTA
AGCATTGGTAACTGTCAGACCAAGTTTACTCATATATACTTTAGATTGATTTAAAACTTCATTTTTAATT
TAAAAGGATCTAGGTGAAGATCCTTTTTGATAATCTCATGACCAAAATCCCTTAACGTGAGTTTTCGTTC
CACTGAGCGTCAGACCCCGTAGAAAAGATCAAAGGATCTTCTTGAGATCCTTTTTTTCTGCGCGTAATCT
GCTGCTTGCAAACAAAAAAACCACCGCTACCAGCGGTGGTTTGTTTGCCGGATCAAGAGCTACCAACTCT
TTTTCCGAAGGTAACTGGCTTCAGCAGAGCGCAGATACCAAATACTGTTCTTCTAGTGTAGCCGTAGTTA
GGCCACCACTTCAAGAACTCTGTAGCACCGCCTACATACCTCGCTCTGCTAATCCTGTTACCAGTGGCTG
CTGCCAGTGGCGATAAGTCGTGTCTTACCGGGTTGGACTCAAGACGATAGTTACCGGATAAGGCGCAGCG
GTCGGGCTGAACGGGGGGTTCGTGCACACAGCCCAGCTTGGAGCGAACGACCTACACCGAACTGAGATAC
CTACAGCGTGAGCTATGAGAAAGCGCCACGCTTCCCGAAGGGAGAAAGGCGGACAGGTATCCGGTAAGCG
GCAGGGTCGGAACAGGAGAGCGCACGAGGGAGCTTCCAGGGGGAAACGCCTGGTATCTTTATAGTCCTGT
CGGGTTTCGCCACCTCTGACTTGAGCGTCGATTTTTGTGATGCTCGTCAGGGGGGCGGAGCCTATGGAAA
AACGCCAGCAACGCGGCCTTTTTACGGTTCCTGGCCTTTTGCTGGCCTTTTGCTCACATGTTCTTTCCTG
CGTTATCCCCTGATTCTGTGGATAACCGTATTACCGCCTTTGAGTGAGCTGATACCGCTCGCCGCAGCCG
AACGACCGAGCGCAGCGAGTCAGTGAGCGAGGAAGCGGAAGAGCGCCCAATACGCAAACCGCCTCTCCCC
GCGCGTTGGCCGATTCATTAATGCAGCTGGCACGACAGGTTTCCCGACTGGAAAGCGGGCAGTGAGCGCA
ACGCAATTAATGTGAGTTAGCTCACTCATTAGGCACCCCAGGCTTTACACTTTATGCTTCCGGCTCGTAT
GTTGTGTGGAATTGTGAGCGGATAACAATTTCACACAGGAAACAGCTATGACCATGATTACGCCAAGCTC
TAGCTAGAGGTCGACCAATTCTCATGTTTGACAGCTTATCATCGCAGATCCGGGCAACGTTGTTGCCATT
GCTGCAGGCGCAGAACTGGTAGGTATGGAAGATCTATACATTGAATCAATATTGGCAATTAGCCATATTA
GTCATTGGTTATATAGCATAAATCAATATTGGCTATTGGCCATTGCATACGTTGTATCTATATCATAATA
TGTACATTTATATTGGCTCATGTCCAATATGACCGCCATGTTGACATTGATTATTGACTAGTTATTAATA
GTAATCAATTACGGGGTCATTAGTTCATAGCCCATATATGGAGTTCCGCGTTACATAACTTACGGTAAAT
GGCCCGCCTGGCTGACCGCCCAACGACCCCCGCCCATTGACGTCAATAATGACGTATGTTCCCATAGTAA
CGCCAATAGGGACTTTCCATTGACGTCAATGGGTGGAGTATTTACGGTAAACTGCCCACTTGGCAGTACA
TCAAGTGTATCATATGCCAAGTCCGCCCCCTATTGACGTCAATGACGGTAAATGGCCCGCCTGGCATTAT
GCCCAGTACATGACCTTACGGGACTTTCCTACTTGGCAGTACATCTACGTATTAGTCATCGCTATTACCA
TGGTGATGCGGTTTTGGCAGTACACCAATGGGCGTGGATAGCGGTTTGACTCACGGGGATTTCCAAGTCT
CCACCCCATTGACGTCAATGGGAGTTTGTTTTGGCACCAAAATCAACGGGACTTTCCAAAATGTCGTAAT
AACCCCGCCCCGTTGACGCAAATGGGCGGTAGGCGTGTACGGTGGGAGGTCTATATAAGCAGAGCTCGTT
TAGTGAACCGTCAGATCCTCACTCTCTTCCGCATCGCTGTCTGCGAGGGCCAGCTGTTGGGCTCGCGGTT
GAGGACAAACTCTTCGCGGTCTTTCCAGTACTCTTGGATCGGAAACCCGTCGGCCTCCGAACGGTACTCC
GCCACCGAGGGACCTGAGCGAGTCCGCATCGACCGGATCGGAAAACCTCTCGAGAAAGGCGTCTAACCAG
TCACAGTCGCAAGGTAGGCTGAGCACCGTGGCGGGCGGCAGCGGGTGGCGGTCGGGGTTGTTTCTGGCGG
AGGTGCTGCTGATGATGTAATTAAAGTAGGCGGTCTTGAGACGGCGGATGGTCGAGGTGAGGTGTGGCAG
GCTTGAGATCCAGCTGTTGGGGTGAGTACTCCCTCTCAAAAGCGGGCATTACTTCTGCGCTAAGATTGTC
AGTTTCCAAAAACGAGGAGGATTTGATATTCACCTGGCCCGATCTGGCCATACACTTGAGTGACAATGAC
ATCCACTTTGCCTTTCTCTCCACAGGTGTCCACTCCCAGGTCCAAGTTTAAACTGCGGCCGCCACCATGG
CTGCTGGCGACGGCGACGTGAAGCTGGGCACCCTGGGCTCTGGCAGCGAGAGCAGCAACGATGGCGGCAG
CGAATCTCCTGGGGATGCCGGCGCTGCTGCTGAAGGTGGAGGATGGGCCGCTGCCGCTCTGGCTGGCGCG
CC
Features (pLannotate 1.2.2; 19 found; start..end, strand, type, name):
    659..714     +  polyA_signal   β-globin poly(A) signal: rabbit β-globin polyadenylation signal (Gil and Proudfoot, 1987)
   1228..2909    -  rep_origin     oriP (fragment): Epstein-Barr virus oriP replication origin (Yates et al., 2000)
   3036..3140    +  promoter       AmpR promoter: bla
   3141..4001    +  CDS            AmpR: β-lactamase; bla; confers resistance to ampicillin, carbenicillin, and related antibiotics
   4172..4760    +  rep_origin     ori: high-copy-number ColE1/pMB1/pBR322/pUC origin of replication
   4943..5035    +  CDS            lacI (fragment): lac repressor; lacI; The lac repressor binds to the lac operator to inhibit transcription in E. coli. This inhibition can be relieved by adding lactose or isopropyl-β-D-thiogalactopyranoside (IPTG).
   5048..5069    +  protein_bind   CAP binding site: CAP binding activates transcription in the presence of cAMP. E. coli catabolite activator protein
   5084..5114    +  promoter       lac promoter: promoter for the E. coli lac operon
   5122..5138    +  protein_bind   lac operator: The lac repressor binds to the lac operator to inhibit transcription in E. coli. This inhibition can be relieved by adding lactose or isopropyl-β-D-thiogalactopyranoside (IPTG). lac repressor encoded by lacI
   5208..5224    +  promoter       tet promoter (fragment): E. coli promoter for tetracycline efflux protein gene
   5234..5259    -  CDS            bla(M) (fragment): β-lactamase lacking the signal sequence; bla(M); allows cytosolic expression of β-lactamase
   5433..5812    +  enhancer       CMV enhancer: human cytomegalovirus immediate early enhancer
   5814..6013    +  promoter       CMV promoter: human cytomegalovirus (CMV) immediate early promoter
   6081..6119    +  misc_feature   Ad SA (fragment): adenovirus major late transcript splice acceptor (Friedrich and Soriano, 1991)
   6152..6361    -  CDS            PTP (fragment): TERM_ADE02 - Experimental evidence at protein level: Swiss-Prot protein existence level 1. Protein covalently bound to the viral DNA that acts as a primer for viral genomic replication by DNA strand displacement. Assembles on the viral origin of replication in an initiation complex with viral polymerase, DBP, host NFIA and host POU2F1/OCT1. During initiation, the polymerase covalently couples the first dCTP with Ser- 580 of pTP. The terminal protein stimulates the template activity over 20 fold compared to protein-free templates. Neo-synthesized viral genomes are linked to two preterminal prot
   6392..6481    +  intron         chimeric intron (fragment): chimera between introns from adenovirus and immunoglobulin heavy chain genes
   6500..6546    +  CDS            IgH signal sequence (fragment): signal sequence from the mouse immunoglobulin heavy chain variable region
   6577..6714    +  CDS            PGRMC2 (fragment): PGRC2_HUMAN - Also known as DG6 From Homo sapiens (Human).
   6715..553     +  CDS            Cd4 (fragment) (across the origin): CD4_RAT - Experimental evidence at protein level: Swiss-Prot protein existence level 1. Integral membrane glycoprotein that plays an essential role in the immune response and serves multiple functions in responses against both external and internal offenses. In T-cells, functions primarily as a coreceptor for MHC class II molecule:peptide complex. The antigens presented by class II peptides are derived from extracellular proteins while class I peptides are derived from cytosolic proteins. Interacts simultaneously with the T-cell receptor (TCR) and the MHC class II presented by antigen presenti
