[The description below was written by a language model from this plasmid's Addgene catalogue record and pLannotate feature annotations shown in this document.]
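Description:
PGRMC2-CD4d3+4-bio is a mammalian expression plasmid built on the pTT3 backbone, part of a set of constructs for producing recombinant human erythrocyte surface proteins. It is maintained in E. coli through a high-copy ColE1/pUC-type origin and an ampicillin resistance gene (β-lactamase with its own promoter). The backbone also carries a fragment of the Epstein-Barr virus oriP, which supports episomal retention and higher transient expression in cells that supply EBNA1. Leftover lac regulatory elements and small fragments annotated as lacI, tet promoter and bla appear to be cloning remnants with no role in the expression cassette.

The expression unit is driven by the human CMV immediate early enhancer and promoter. This is followed by adenovirus-derived leader, splice acceptor and intron sequences. The reverse-strand match to the adenoviral preterminal protein most likely reflects this leader region rather than a real coding sequence. A fragment of a mouse immunoglobulin heavy chain signal sequence precedes the insert and is expected to direct the product into the secretory pathway.

The annotated PGRMC2 segment is short, covering only part of the human protein. This fits an extracellular fragment rather than the full-length gene, though the record does not define the boundaries. It sits between retained NotI and AscI sites and is fused at its C terminus to domains 3 and 4 of rat CD4. According to the catalogue entry, a biotinylation peptide follows, although this peptide is not annotated separately in the feature table. A rabbit β-globin polyadenylation signal terminates the transcript.

The CD4 tag and biotinylatable peptide would allow the secreted protein to be detected and captured on streptavidin. The associated work used proteins of this type to screen for erythrocyte receptors of Plasmodium falciparum invasion ligands.
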