Addgene plasmid #73112: PGRMC2-CD4d3+4-bio
Purpose: EXPRESs plasmid for human erythrocyte surface proteins encoding PGRMC2 with rat CD4d3+4-bio
Depositing lab: Gavin Wright. Depositing organization: Wellcome Sanger Institute. Publication: Basigin is a receptor essential for erythrocyte invasion by Plasmodium falciparum. Crosnier C, Bustamante LY, Bartholdson SJ, Bei AK, Theron M, Uchikawa M, Mboup S, Ndir O, Kwiatkowski DP, Duraisingh MT, Rayner JC, Wright GJ. Nature. 2011 Nov 9;480(7378):534-7. doi: 10.1038/nature10606. PubMed 22080952.
Backbone
  Vector backbone: pTT3
  Backbone manufacturer: Yves Durocher, NRC
  Backbone size w/o insert (bp): 6000
  Total vector size (bp): 6722
  Vector type: Mammalian Expression
Growth in bacteria
  Bacterial resistance: Ampicillin, 100 μg/mL
  Growth temperature: 37°C
  Growth strain: DH5alpha
  Copy number: Unknown
Gene/Insert
  Gene/Insert name: PGRMC2
  Species: H. sapiens (human)
  Entrez Gene: PGRMC2 (a.k.a. DG6, PMBP)
  Promoter: CMV
  Tag / fusion protein: ratCD4d3+4 (C terminal on insert); biotinylation peptide (C terminal on insert)
  Cloning method: Restriction Enzyme; 5′ cloning site NotI (not destroyed); 3′ cloning site AscI (not destroyed)
  Sequencing primers: 5′ CMW fwd
Resource information
  A portion of this plasmid was derived from a plasmid made by: pTT3 was obtained from Yves Durocher, National Research Council of Canada-Biotechnology Research Institute
Terms and licenses: Academic/Nonprofit Terms; Industry Terms: Not Available to Industry
How to cite: PGRMC2-CD4d3+4-bio was a gift from Gavin Wright (Addgene plasmid # 73112 ; http://n2t.net/addgene:73112 ; RRID:Addgene_73112)
