>Addgene plasmid #73112 | PGRMC2-CD4d3+4-bio | addgene partial sequence | sequence record 140399 | rb_glob_PA_term-R 5'-CCCATATGTCCTTCCGAGTG-3'
AATTTCCTTTATTAGCCAGAGGTCGAGGTCGGGGGATCCTTAATTAATCACGTGTCTAGACTTAACGATG
ATTCCACACCATTTTCTGTGCATCCAGAATATGATGCAGTGATCCGGAATTCAACCCTTTGGATAAAACC
TGGATCTTGGAGTCCATCTTGACCTCTTCACCTTCACTCAGTAGACATTGCCACACCCCTGCTTCAGGGG
CCTGCACTTGAATCACTTTCTCCTGCCTGGAGACCCTGGCCTCCTGATTCTCCTGCTTCAAGATCAGTCT
CATCTTGGGTGAGGTGGGTCCCATCACCTCACAGGTCAAAGTGTTGCTGTCGGGCTGAGTCACTTTCATC
ACCACCAGGTTCACTTCCTGATACAGTATCCCTCTGTCCAGAGTCAGGGTCAGGTTGCCAGAACCAGCAA
ACTGAAGGGAGACCTGGGGTATCTGAAGGGTGAGTGGGAGCGTTTCGGACAGCTGGAACTTGGGGTTGCT
AGTAGACTTCTGCACAGACACCTTTTGGTTCTTTAGGGAGAAGGTGATCCAGGACTGGGAAGAAGGAGCC
TTCTCTGCCTTCCATCTCAACTCTCCCTGCAGGCTTTCCTCTCCAAGGTTGAGTGGGAAGGAGAACTCCG
CTGACTCCCCCTCACTCTTATAGGCCGTGATGGAGGTCGACGGCGCGCCAGCCAGAGCGGCAGCGGCCCA
TCCTCCACCTTCAGCAGCAGCGCCGGCATCCCCAGGAGATTCGCTGCCGCCATCGTTGCTGCTCTCGCTG
CCAGAGCCCAGGGTGCCCAGCTTCACGTCGCCGTCGCCAGCAGCCATGGTGGCGGCCGCAGTT
