>Addgene plasmid #73112 | PGRMC2-CD4d3+4-bio | addgene partial sequence | sequence record 140774 | pMT2-F 5'-TTGCCTTTCTCTCCACAGGT-3'
GCTGCTGGCGACGGCGACGTGAAGCTGGGCACCCTGGGCTCTGGCAGCGAGAGCAGCAACGATGGCGGCA
GCGAATCTCCTGGGGATGCCGGCGCTGCTGCTGAAGGTGGAGGATGGGCCGCTGCCGCTCTGGCTGGCGC
GCCGTCGACCTCCATCACGGCCTATAAGAGTGAGGGGGAGTCAGCGGAGTTCTCCTTCCCACTCAACCTT
GGAGAGGAAAGCCTGCAGGGAGAGTTGAGATGGAAGGCAGAGAAGGCTCCTTCTTCCCAGTCCTGGATCA
CCTTCTCCCTAAAGAACCAAAAGGTGTCTGTGCAGAAGTCTACTAGCAACCCCAAGTTCCAGCTGTCCGA
AACGCTCCCACTCACCCTTCAGATACCCCAGGTCTCCCTTCAGTTTGCTGGTTCTGGCAACCTGACCCTG
ACTCTGGACAGAGGGATACTGTATCAGGAAGTGAACCTGGTGGTGATGAAAGTGACTCAGCCCGACAGCA
ACACTTTGACCTGTGAGGTGATGGGACCCACCTCACCCAAGATGAGACTGATCTTGAAGCAGGAGAATCA
GGAGGCCAGGGTCTCCAGGCAGGAGAAAGTGATTCAAGTGCAGGCCCCTGAAGCAGGGGTGTGGCAATGT
CTACTGAGTGAAGGTGAAGAGGTCAAGATGGACTCCAAGATCCAGGTTTTATCCAAAGGGTTGAATTCCG
GATCACTGCATCATATTCTGGATGCACAGAA
